Addgene plasmid #136920: pCMV-BE4max-NRCH
Purpose: Expresses BE4max-NRCH in mammalian cells
Depositing lab: David Liu. Publication: Continuous evolution of SpCas9 variants compatible with non-G PAMs. Miller SM, Wang T, Randolph PB, Arbab M, Shen MW, Huang TP, Matuszek Z, Newby GA, Rees HA, Liu DR. Nat Biotechnol. 2020 Apr;38(4):471-481. doi: 10.1038/s41587-020-0412-8. Epub 2020 Feb 10. PubMed 32042170.
Backbone
  Vector backbone: pBR322 CMV
  Vector type: Mammalian Expression, CRISPR
Growth in bacteria
  Bacterial resistance: Ampicillin, 100 μg/mL
  Growth temperature: 37°C
  Growth strain: Mach1
  Copy number: High Copy
Gene/Insert
  Gene/Insert name: BE4max-NRCH
  Species: Synthetic; TadA is from E.coli (synthetic gene block, mammalian codon optimized), Cas9 is S. pyogenes (mammalian codon optimized)
  Mutation: see manuscript
  Promoter: CMV
  Cloning method: Ligation Independent Cloning
Terms and licenses: Academic/Nonprofit Terms; Industry Terms: Not Available to Industry
Depositor comments: Insert has leaky expression during bacterial propagation and can result in a higher than expected spontaneous mutation rate. The insert should always be sequence validated before use.
How to cite: pCMV-BE4max-NRCH was a gift from David Liu (Addgene plasmid # 136920 ; http://n2t.net/addgene:136920 ; RRID:Addgene_136920)
