[The description below was written by a language model from this plasmid's Addgene catalogue record and pLannotate feature annotations shown in this document.]
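Description:
pCMV-BE4max-NRCH is a mammalian expression plasmid of about 9 kb that encodes a cytosine base editor built on an evolved SpCas9 variant. It is maintained in E. coli through a high-copy ColE1/pUC-type origin and selected with ampicillin via the β-lactamase gene. The backbone is listed as a pBR322-derived CMV vector and also carries small remnants of lac regulatory sequence, a pBR322 bom fragment and a short SV40 promoter fragment, none of which appear to serve the payload.

The single expression cassette is driven by the human CMV immediate-early enhancer and promoter, which span the numbering origin of the circular map, and is terminated by the bovine growth hormone polyadenylation signal. A T7 promoter sits just upstream of the coding region, which would allow in vitro transcription. The annotated open reading frame begins with rat APOBEC1 cytidine deaminase, followed by S. pyogenes Cas9 and then the uracil glycosylase inhibitor (UGI) from phage PBS2, which blocks excision of the uracil produced by deamination and so favours a C-to-T outcome. One UGI copy is annotated, with an unannotated gap between Cas9 and that UGI. The catalogue species field mentions E. coli TadA, but no TadA appears in the feature table, which instead shows APOBEC1, as expected for a BE4-type cytosine editor. The specific Cas9 mutations are not listed in the record, which defers to the publication; the name and associated study indicate the NRCH variant evolved to recognise non-G PAMs.

The plasmid is used, together with a separately supplied guide RNA, to install targeted base changes at sites inaccessible to NGG-restricted editors. The depositor notes that leaky bacterial expression of the insert can raise the spontaneous mutation rate, so the insert should be sequence-verified.
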