Features (pLannotate 1.2.2; 16 found; start..end, strand, type, name):
      1..204     +  promoter       CMV promoter: human cytomegalovirus (CMV) immediate early promoter
    246..264     +  promoter       T7 promoter: promoter for bacteriophage T7 RNA polymerase
    335..1018    +  CDS            Apobec1: ABEC1_RAT - Experimental evidence at protein level: Swiss-Prot protein existence level 1. Catalytic component of the apolipoprotein B mRNA editing enzyme complex which is responsible for the postranscriptional editing of a CAA codon for Gln to a UAA codon for stop in the APOB mRNA. May also play a role in the epigenetic regulation of gene expression by participating in DNA demethylation. From Rattus norvegicus (Rat).
   1115..5211    +  CDS            Cas9 (fragment): Cas9 (Csn1) endonuclease from the Streptococcus pyogenes Type II CRISPR/Cas system generates RNA-guided double strand breaks in DNA
   5525..5773    +  CDS            UGI: UNGI_BPPB2 - Experimental evidence at protein level: Swiss-Prot protein existence level 1. This protein binds specifically and reversibly to the host uracil-DNA glycosylase, preventing removal of uracil residues from PBS2 DNA by the host uracil-excision repair system. From Bacillus phage PBS2 (Bacteriophage PBS2).
   5891..6115    +  polyA_signal   bGH poly(A) signal: bovine growth hormone polyadenylation signal
   6119..6140    +  promoter       SV40 promoter (fragment): SV40 enhancer and early promoter
   6210..6226    -  protein_bind   lac operator: The lac repressor binds to the lac operator to inhibit transcription in E. coli. This inhibition can be relieved by adding lactose or isopropyl-β-D-thiogalactopyranoside (IPTG). lac repressor encoded by lacI
   6234..6264    -  promoter       lac promoter: promoter for the E. coli lac operon
   6279..6300    -  protein_bind   CAP binding site: CAP binding activates transcription in the presence of cAMP. E. coli catabolite activator protein
   6313..6405    -  CDS            lacI (fragment): lac repressor; lacI; The lac repressor binds to the lac operator to inhibit transcription in E. coli. This inhibition can be relieved by adding lactose or isopropyl-β-D-thiogalactopyranoside (IPTG).
   6588..7176    -  rep_origin     ori: high-copy-number ColE1/pMB1/pBR322/pUC origin of replication
   7347..8207    -  CDS            AmpR: β-lactamase; bla; confers resistance to ampicillin, carbenicillin, and related antibiotics
   8208..8312    -  promoter       AmpR promoter: bla
   8383..8427    -  misc_feature   bom (fragment): basis of mobility region from pBR322
   8582..8961    +  enhancer       CMV enhancer: human cytomegalovirus immediate early enhancer
>Addgene plasmid #136920 | pCMV-BE4max-NRCH | addgene full sequence | sequence record 269626 | Addgene NGS Result
GTGATGCGGTTTTGGCAGTACATCAATGGGCGTGGATAGCGGTTTGACTCACGGGGATTTCCAAGTCTCC
ACCCCATTGACGTCAATGGGAGTTTGTTTTGGCACCAAAATCAACGGGACTTTCCAAAATGTCGTAACAA
CTCCGCCCCATTGACGCAAATGGGCGGTAGGCGTGTACGGTGGGAGGTCTATATAAGCAGAGCTGGTTTA
GTGAACCGTCAGATCCGCTAGAGATCCGCGGCCGCTAATACGACTCACTATAGGGAGAGCCGCCACCATG
AAACGGACAGCCGACGGAAGCGAGTTCGAGTCACCAAAGAAGAAGCGGAAAGTCTCCTCAGAGACTGGGC
CTGTCGCCGTCGATCCAACCCTGCGCCGCCGGATTGAACCTCACGAGTTTGAAGTGTTCTTTGACCCCCG
GGAGCTGAGAAAGGAGACATGCCTGCTGTACGAGATCAACTGGGGAGGCAGGCACTCCATCTGGAGGCAC
ACCTCTCAGAACACAAATAAGCACGTGGAGGTGAACTTCATCGAGAAGTTTACCACAGAGCGGTACTTCT
GCCCCAATACCAGATGTAGCATCACATGGTTTCTGAGCTGGTCCCCTTGCGGAGAGTGTAGCAGGGCCAT
CACCGAGTTCCTGTCCAGATATCCACACGTGACACTGTTTATCTACATCGCCAGGCTGTATCACCACGCA
GACCCAAGGAATAGGCAGGGCCTGCGCGATCTGATCAGCTCCGGCGTGACCATCCAGATCATGACAGAGC
AGGAGTCCGGCTACTGCTGGCGGAACTTCGTGAATTATTCTCCTAGCAACGAGGCCCACTGGCCTAGGTA
CCCACACCTGTGGGTGCGCCTGTACGTGCTGGAGCTGTATTGCATCATCCTGGGCCTGCCCCCTTGTCTG
AATATCCTGCGGAGAAAGCAGCCCCAGCTGACCTTCTTTACAATCGCCCTGCAGTCTTGTCACTATCAGA
GGCTGCCACCCCACATCCTGTGGGCCACAGGCCTGAAGTCTGGAGGATCTAGCGGAGGATCCTCTGGCAG
CGAGACACCAGGAACAAGCGAGTCAGCAACACCAGAGAGCAGTGGCGGCAGCAGCGGCGGCAGCGACAAG
AAGTACAGCATCGGCCTGACCATCGGCACCAACTCTGTGGGCTGGGCCGTGATCACCGACGAGTACAAGG
TGCCCAGCAAGAAATTCAAGGTGCTGGGCAACACCGACCGGCACAGCATCAAGAAGAACCTGATCGGAGC
CCTGCTGTTCGACAGCGGCGAAACAGCCGAGGCCACCCGGCTGAAGAGAACCGCCAGAAGAAGATACACC
AGACGGAAGAACCGGATCTGCTATCTGCAAGAGATCTTCAGCAACGAGATGGCCAAGGTGGACGACAGCT
TCTTCCACAGACTGGAAGAGTCCTTCCTGGTGGAAGAGGATAAGAAGCACGAGCGGCACCCCATCTTCGG
CAACATCGTGGACGAGGTGGCCTACCACGAGAAGTACCCCACCATCTACCACCTGAGAAAGAAACTGGTG
GACAGCACCGACAAGGCCGACCTGCGGCTGATCTATCTGGCCCTGGCCCACATGATCAAGTTCCGGGGCC
ACTTCCTGATCGAGGGCGACCTGAACCCCGACAACAGCGACGTGGACAAGCTGTTCATCCAGCTGGTGCA
GACCTACAACCAGCTGTTCGAGGAAAACCCCATCAACGCCAGCGGCGTGGACGCCAAGGCCATCCTGTCT
GCCAGACTGAGCAAGAGCAGACGGCTGGAAAATCTGATCGCCCAGCTGCCCGGCGAGAAGAAGAATGGCC
TGTTCGGAAACCTGATTGCCCTGAGCCTGGGCCTGACCCCCAACTTCAAGAGCAACTTCGACCTGGCCGA
GGATGCCAAACTGCAGCTGAGCAAGGACACCTACGACGACGACCTGGACAACCTGCTGGCCCAGATCGGC
GACCAGTACGCCGACCTGTTTCTGGCCGCCAAGAACCTGTCCGACGCCATCCTGCTGAGCGACATCCTGA
GAGTGAACACCGAGATCACCAAGGCCCCCCTGAGCGCCTCTATGGTGAAGAGATACGACGAGCACCACCA
GGACCTGACCCTGCTGAAAGCTCTCGTGCGGCAGCAGCTGCCTGAGAAGTACAAAGAGATTTTCTTCGAC
CAGAGCAAGAACGGCTACGCCGGCTACATTGACGGCGGAGCCAGCCAGGAAGAGTTCTACAAGTTCATCA
AGCCCATCCTGGAAAAGATGGACGGCACCGAGGAACTGCTCGTGAAGCTGAACAGAGAGGACCTGCTGCG
GAAGCAGCGGACCTTCGACAACGGCATTATCCCCCACCAGATCCACCTGGGAGAGCTGCACGCCATTCTG
CGGCGGCAGGGCGATTTTTACCCATTCCTGAAGGACAACCGGGAAAAGATCGAGAAGATCCTGACCTTCC
GCATCCCCTACTACGTGGGCCCTCTGGCCAGGGGAAACAGCAGATTCGCCTGGATGACCAGAAAGAGCGA
GGAAACCATCACCCCCTGGAACTTCGAGGAAGTGGTGGACAAGGGCGCTTCCGCCCAGAGCTTCATCGAG
CGGATGACCAACTTCGATAAGAACCTGCCCAACGAGAAGGTGCTGCCCAAGCACAGCCTGCTGTACGAGT
ACTTCACCGTGTATAACGAGCTGACCAAAGTGAAATACGTGACCGAGGGAATGAGAAAGCCCGCCTTCCT
GAGCGGCGAGCAGAAAAAGGCCATCGTGGACCTGCTGTTCAAGACCAACCGGAAAGTGACCGTGAAGCAG
CTGAAAGAGGACTACTTCAAGAAAATCGAGTGCTTCGACTCCGTGGAAATCTCCGGCGTGGAAGATCGGT
TCAACGCCTCCCTGGGCACATACCACGATCTGCTGAAAATTATCAAGGACAAGGACTTCCTGGACAATGA
GGAAAACGAGGACATTCTGGAAGATATCGTGCTGACCCTGACACTGTTTGAGGACAGAGAGATGATCGAG
GAACGGCTGAAAACCTATGCCCACCTGTTCGACGACAAAGTGATGAAGCAGCTGAAGCGGCTGAGATACA
CCGGCTGGGGCAGGCTGAGCCGGAAGCTGATCAACGGCATCCGGGACAAGCAGTCCGGCAAGACAATCCT
GGATTTCCTGAAGTCCGACGGCTTCGCCAACAGAAACTTCATGCAGCTGATCCACGACGACAGCCTGACC
TTTAAAGAGGACATCCAGAAAGCCCAGGTGTCCGGCCAGGGCGATAGCCTGCACGAGCACATTGCCAATC
TGGCCGGCAGCCCCGCCATTAAGAAGGGCATCCTGCAGACAGTGAAGGTGGTGGACGAGCTCGTGAAAGT
GATGGGCGGCCACAAGCCCGAGAACATCGTGATCGAAATGGCCAGAGAGAACCAGACCACCCAGAAGGGA
CAGAAGAACAGCCGCGAGAGAATGAAGCGGATCGAAGAGGGCATCAAAGAGCTGGGCAGCCAGATCCTGA
AAGAACACCCCGTGGAAAACACCCAGCTGCAGAACGAGAAGCTGTACCTGTACTACCTGCAGAATGGGCG
GGATATGTACGTGGACCAGGAACTGGACATCAACCGGCTGTCCGACTACGATGTGGACCATATCGTGCCT
CAGAGCTTTCTGAAGGACGACTCCATCGACAACAAGGTGCTGACCAGAAGCGACAAGAACCGGGGCAAGA
GCGACAACGTGCCCTCCGAAGAGGTCGTGAAGAAGATGAAGAACTACTGGCGGCAGCTGCTGAACGCCAA
GCTGATTACCCAGAGAAAGTTCGACAATCTGACCAAGGCCGAGAGAGGCGGCCTGAGCGAACTGGATAAG
GCCGGCTTCATCAAGAGACAGCTGGTGGAAACCCGGCAGATCACAAAGCACGTGGCACAGATCCTGGACT
CCCGGATGAACACTAAGTACGACGAGAATGACAAGCTGATCCGGGAAGTGAAAGTGATCACCCTGAAGTC
CAAGCTGGTGTCCGATTTCCGGAAGGATTTCCAGTTTTACAAAGTGCGCGAGATCAACAACTACCACCAC
GCCCACGACGCCTACCTGAACGCCGTCGTGGGAACCGCCCTGATCAAAAAGTACCCTAAGCTGGAAAGCG
AGTTCGTGTACGGCGACTACAAGGTGTACGACGTGCGGAAGATGATCGCCAAGAGCGAGCAGGAAATCGG
CAAGGCTACCGCCAAGTACTTCTTCTACAGCAACATCATGAACTTTTTCAAGACCGAGATTACCCTGGCC
AACGGCGAGATCCGGAAGCGGCCTCTGATCGAGACAAACGGCGAAACCGGGGAGATCGTGTGGGATAAGG
GCCGGGATTTTGCCACCGTGCGGAAAGTGCTGAGCATGCCCCAAGTGAATATCGTGAAAAAGACCGAGGT
GCAGACAGGCGGCTTCAGCAAAGAGTCTATCCTGCCCAAGGGTAACAGCGATAAGCTGATCGCCAGAAAG
AAGGACTGGGACCCTAAGAAGTACGGCGGCTTCAACAGCCCCACCGTGGCCTATTCTGTGCTGGTGGTGG
CCAAAGTGGAAAAGGGCAAGTCCAAGAAACTGAAGAGTGTGAAAGAGCTGCTGGGGATCACCATCATGGA
AAGAAGCAGCTTCGAGAAGAATCCCATCGACTTTCTGGAAGCCAAGGGCTACAAAGAAGTGAAAAAGGAC
CTGATCATCAAGCTGCCTAAGTACTCCCTGTTCGAGCTGGAAAACGGCCGGAAGAGAATGCTGGCCTCTG
CCGGCGTGCTGCAGAAGGGAAACGAACTGGCCCTGCCCTCCAAATATGTGAACTTCCTGTACCTGGCCAG
CCACTATGAGAAGCTGAAGGGCTCCCCCGAGGATAATGAGCAGAAACAGCTGTTTGTGGAACAGCACAAG
CACTACCTGGACGAGATCATCGAGCAGATCAGCGAGTTCTCCAAGAGAGTGATCCTGGCCGACGCTAATC
TGGACAAAGTGCTGTCCGCCTACAACAAGCACCGGGATAAGCCCATCAGAGAGCAGGCCGAGAATATCAT
CCACCTGTTTACCCTGACCAATCTGGGAGCCCCTGCCGCCTTCAAGTACTTTGACACCACCATCAACCGG
AAGCAATACAACACGACCAAAGAGGTGCTGGACGCCACCCTGATCCGTCAGAGCATCACCGGCCTGTACG
AGACACGGATCGACCTGTCTCAGCTGGGAGGTGACAGCGGCGGGAGCGGCGGGAGCGGGGGGAGCACTAA
TCTGAGCGACATCATTGAGAAGGAGACTGGGAAACAGCTGGTCATTCAGGAGTCCATCCTGATGCTGCCT
GAGGAGGTGGAGGAAGTGATCGGCAACAAGCCAGAGTCTGACATCCTGGTGCACACCGCCTACGACGAGT
CCACAGATGAGAATGTGATGCTGCTGACCTCTGACGCCCCCGAGTATAAGCCTTGGGCCCTGGTCATCCA
GGATTCTAACGGCGAGAATAAGATCAAGATGCTGAGCGGAGGATCCGGAGGATCTGGAGGCAGCACCAAC
CTGTCTGACATCATCGAGAAGGAGACAGGCAAGCAGCTGGTCATCCAGGAGAGCATCCTGATGCTGCCCG
AAGAAGTCGAAGAAGTGATCGGAAACAAGCCTGAGAGCGATATCCTGGTCCATACCGCCTACGACGAGAG
TACCGACGAAAATGTGATGCTGCTGACATCCGACGCCCCAGAGTATAAGCCCTGGGCTCTGGTCATCCAG
GATTCCAACGGAGAGAACAAAATCAAAATGCTGTCTGGCGGCTCAAAAAGAACCGCCGACGGCAGCGAAT
TCGAGCCCAAGAAGAAGAGGAAAGTCTAACCGGTCATCATCACCATCACCATTGAGTTTAAACCCGCTGA
TCAGCCTCGACTGTGCCTTCTAGTTGCCAGCCATCTGTTGTTTGCCCCTCCCCCGTGCCTTCCTTGACCC
TGGAAGGTGCCACTCCCACTGTCCTTTCCTAATAAAATGAGGAAATTGCATCGCATTGTCTGAGTAGGTG
TCATTCTATTCTGGGGGGTGGGGTGGGGCAGGACAGCAAGGGGGAGGATTGGGAAGACAATAGCAGGCAT
GCTGGGGATGCGGTGGGCTCTATGGCTTCTGAGGCGGAAAGAACCAGCTGGGGCTCAATACCGTCGACCT
CTAGCTAGAGCTTGGCGTAATCATGGTCATAGCTGTTTCCTGTGTGAAATTGTTATCCGCTCACAATTCC
ACACAACATACGAGCCGGAAGCATAAAGTGTAAAGCCTAGGGTGCCTAATGAGTGAGCTAACTCACATTA
ATTGCGTTGCGCTCACTGCCCGCTTTCCAGTCGGGAAACCTGTCGTGCCAGCTGCATTAATGAATCGGCC
AACGCGCGGGGAGAGGCGGTTTGCGTATTGGGCGCTCTTCCGCTTCCTCGCTCACTGACTCGCTGCGCTC
GGTCGTTCGGCTGCGGCGAGCGGTATCAGCTCACTCAAAGGCGGTAATACGGTTATCCACAGAATCAGGG
GATAACGCAGGAAAGAACATGTGAGCAAAAGGCCAGCAAAAGGCCAGGAACCGTAAAAAGGCCGCGTTGC
TGGCGTTTTTCCATAGGCTCCGCCCCCCTGACGAGCATCACAAAAATCGACGCTCAAGTCAGAGGTGGCG
AAACCCGACAGGACTATAAAGATACCAGGCGTTTCCCCCTGGAAGCTCCCTCGTGCGCTCTCCTGTTCCG
ACCCTGCCGCTTACCGGATACCTGTCCGCCTTTCTCCCTTCGGGAAGCGTGGCGCTTTCTCATAGCTCAC
GCTGTAGGTATCTCAGTTCGGTGTAGGTCGTTCGCTCCAAGCTGGGCTGTGTGCACGAACCCCCCGTTCA
GCCCGACCGCTGCGCCTTATCCGGTAACTATCGTCTTGAGTCCAACCCGGTAAGACACGACTTATCGCCA
CTGGCAGCAGCCACTGGTAACAGGATTAGCAGAGCGAGGTATGTAGGCGGTGCTACAGAGTTCTTGAAGT
GGTGGCCTAACTACGGCTACACTAGAAGAACAGTATTTGGTATCTGCGCTCTGCTGAAGCCAGTTACCTT
CGGAAAAAGAGTTGGTAGCTCTTGATCCGGCAAACAAACCACCGCTGGTAGCGGTGGTTTTTTTGTTTGC
AAGCAGCAGATTACGCGCAGAAAAAAAGGATCTCAAGAAGATCCTTTGATCTTTTCTACGGGGTCTGACA
CTCAGTGGAACGAAAACTCACGTTAAGGGATTTTGGTCATGAGATTATCAAAAAGGATCTTCACCTAGAT
CCTTTTAAATTAAAAATGAAGTTTTAAATCAATCTAAAGTATATATGAGTAAACTTGGTCTGACAGTTAC
CAATGCTTAATCAGTGAGGCACCTATCTCAGCGATCTGTCTATTTCGTTCATCCATAGTTGCCTGACTCC
CCGTCGTGTAGATAACTACGATACGGGAGGGCTTACCATCTGGCCCCAGTGCTGCAATGATACCGCGAGA
CCCACGCTCACCGGCTCCAGATTTATCAGCAATAAACCAGCCAGCCGGAAGGGCCGAGCGCAGAAGTGGT
CCTGCAACTTTATCCGCCTCCATCCAGTCTATTAATTGTTGCCGGGAAGCTAGAGTAAGTAGTTCGCCAG
TTAATAGTTTGCGCAACGTTGTTGCCATTGCTACAGGCATCGTGGTGTCACGCTCGTCGTTTGGTATGGC
TTCATTCAGCTCCGGTTCCCAACGATCAAGGCGAGTTACATGATCCCCCATGTTGTGCAAAAAAGCGGTT
AGCTCCTTCGGTCCTCCGATCGTTGTCAGAAGTAAGTTGGCCGCAGTGTTATCACTCATGGTTATGGCAG
CACTGCATAATTCTCTTACTGTCATGCCATCCGTAAGATGCTTTTCTGTGACTGGTGAGTACTCAACCAA
GTCATTCTGAGAATAGTGTATGCGGCGACCGAGTTGCTCTTGCCCGGCGTCAATACGGGATAATACCGCG
CCACATAGCAGAACTTTAAAAGTGCTCATCATTGGAAAACGTTCTTCGGGGCGAAAACTCTCAAGGATCT
TACCGCTGTTGAGATCCAGTTCGATGTAACCCACTCGTGCACCCAACTGATCTTCAGCATCTTTTACTTT
CACCAGCGTTTCTGGGTGAGCAAAAACAGGAAGGCAAAATGCCGCAAAAAAGGGAATAAGGGCGACACGG
AAATGTTGAATACTCATACTCTTCCTTTTTCAATATTATTGAAGCATTTATCAGGGTTATTGTCTCATGA
GCGGATACATATTTGAATGTATTTAGAAAAATAAACAAATAGGGGTTCCGCGCACATTTCCCCGAAAAGT
GCCACCTGACGTCGACGGATCGGGAGATCGATCTCCCGATCCCCTAGGGTCGACTCTCAGTACAATCTGC
TCTGATGCCGCATAGTTAAGCCAGTATCTGCTCCCTGCTTGTGTGTTGGAGGTCGCTGAGTAGTGCGCGA
GCAAAATTTAAGCTACAACAAGGCAAGGCTTGACCGACAATTGCATGAAGAATCTGCTTAGGGTTAGGCG
TTTTGCGCTGCTTCGCGATGTACGGGCCAGATATACGCGTTGACATTGATTATTGACTAGTTATTAATAG
TAATCAATTACGGGGTCATTAGTTCATAGCCCATATATGGAGTTCCGCGTTACATAACTTACGGTAAATG
GCCCGCCTGGCTGACCGCCCAACGACCCCCGCCCATTGACGTCAATAATGACGTATGTTCCCATAGTAAC
GCCAATAGGGACTTTCCATTGACGTCAATGGGTGGAGTATTTACGGTAAACTGCCCACTTGGCAGTACAT
CAAGTGTATCATATGCCAAGTACGCCCCCTATTGACGTCAATGACGGTAAATGGCCCGCCTGGCATTATG
CCCAGTACATGACCTTATGGGACTTTCCTACTTGGCAGTACATCTACGTATTAGTCATCGCTATTACCAT
G
